>Addgene plasmid #171061 | pCAT001 | depositor full sequence | sequence record 332724 | pCAT001 sequence 7289 bps
GTCGACATTGATTATTGACTAGTTATTAATAGTAATCAATTACGGGGTCATTAGTTCATAGCCCATATAT
GGAGTTCCGCGTTACATAACTTACGGTAAATGGCCCGCCTGGCTGACCGCCCAACGACCCCCGCCCATTG
ACGTCAATAATGACGTATGTTCCCATAGTAACGCCAATAGGGACTTTCCATTGACGTCAATGGGTGGACT
ATTTACGGTAAACTGCCCACTTGGCAGTACATCAAGTGTATCATATGCCAAGTACGCCCCCTATTGACGT
CAATGACGGTAAATGGCCCGCCTGGCATTATGCCCAGTACATGACCTTATGGGACTTTCCTACTTGGCAG
TACATCTACGTATTAGTCATCGCTATTACCATGGGTCGAGGTGAGCCCCACGTTCTGCTTCACTCTCCCC
ATCTCCCCCCCCTCCCCACCCCCAATTTTGTATTTATTTATTTTTTAATTATTTTGTGCAGCGATGGGGG
CGGGGGGGGGGGGGGCGCGCGCCAGGCGGGGCGGGGCGGGGCGAGGGGCGGGGCGGGGCGAGGCGGAGAG
GTGCGGCGGCAGCCAATCAGAGCGGCGCGCTCCGAAAGTTTCCTTTTATGGCGAGGCGGCGGCGGCGGCG
GCCCTATAAAAAGCGAAGCGCGCGGCGGGCGGGAGTCGCTGCGTTGCCTTCGCCCCGTGCCCCGCTCCGC
GCCGCCTCGCGCCGCCCGCCCCGGCTCTGACTGACCGCGTTACTCCCACAGGTGAGCGGGCGGGACGGCC
CTTCTCCTCCGGGCTGTAATTAGCGCTTGGTTTAATGACGGCTCGTTTCTTTTCTGTGGCTGCGTGAAAG
CCTTAAAGGGCTCCGGGAGGGCCCTTTGTGCGGGGGGGAGCGGCTCGGGGGGTGCGTGCGTGTGTGTGTG
CGTGGGGAGCGCCGCGTGCGGCCCGCGCTGCCCGGCGGCTGTGAGCGCTGCGGGCGCGGCGCGGGGCTTT
GTGCGCTCCGCGTGTGCGCGAGGGGAGCGCGGCCGGGGGCGGTGCCCCGCGGTGCGGGGGGGCTGCGAGG
GGAACAAAGGCTGCGTGCGGGGTGTGTGCGTGGGGGGGTGAGCAGGGGGTGTGGGCGCGGCGGTCGGGCT
GTAACCCCCCCCTGCACCCCCCTCCCCGAGTTGCTGAGCACGGCCCGGCTTCGGGTGCGGGGCTCCGTGC
GGGGCGTGGCGCGGGGCTCGCCGTGCCGGGCGGGGGGTGGCGGCAGGTGGGGGTGCCGGGCGGGGCGGGG
CCGCCTCGGGCCGGGGAGGGCTCGGGGGAGGGGCGCGGCGGCCCCGGAGCGCCGGCGGCTGTCGAGGCGC
GGCGAGCCGCAGCCATTGCCTTTTATGGTAATCGTGCGAGAGGGCGCAGGGACTTCCTTTGTCCCAAATC
TGGCGGAGCCGAAATCTGGGAGGCGCCGCCGCACCCCCTCTAGCGGGCGCGGGCGAAGCGGTGCGGCGCC
GGCAGGAAGGAAATGGGCGGGGAGGGCCTTCGTGCGTCGCCGCGCCGCCGTCCCCTTCTCCATCTCCAGC
CTCGGGGCTGCCGCAGGGGGACGGCTGCCTTCGGGGGGGACGGGGCAGGGCGGGGTTCGGCTTCTGGCGT
GTGACCGGCGGCTCTAGAGCCTCTGCTAACCATGTTCATGCCTTCTTCTTTTTCCTACAGCTCCTGGGCA
ACGTGCTGGTTGTTGTGCTGTCTCATCATTTTGGCAAAGAATTCGCCACCATGAGAGTCAAGGAAAAGTA
CCAACACTTGTGGCGATGGGGGTGGAGGTGGGGAACCATGTTGTTGGGAATGTTGATGATCTGCTCAGCA
ACAGAAAAGTTGTGGGTGACTGTTTATTATGGCGTGCCTGTATGGAAGGAAGCGACTACAACCCTTTTTT
GCGCTTCCGATGCTAAAGCCTACGATACGGAAGTCCACAATGTTTGGGCCACGCACGCATGCGTACCAAC
AGACCCGAACCCGCAGGAAGTCGTCCTCGTGAATGTGACGGAGAACTTTAATATGTGGAAGAATGACATG
GTTGAGCAGATGCACGAGGACATTATTTCACTTTGGGACCAGTCCCTTAAACCTTGCGTGAAGCTTACAC
CACTGTGTGTCAGCCTCAAGTGCACTGACCTGAAAAATGACACAAATACCAACTCAAGCTCTGGTCGCAT
GATCATGGAAAAAGGTGAGATTAAAAATTGTTCTTTTAATATAAGCACCTCCATTCGGGGAAAGGTACAA
AAAGAATACGCCTTTTTCTATAAACTTGACATCATCCCGATTGATAACGACACTACTAGTTATAAACTTA
CCTCCTGCAATACGAGCGTCATCACACAGGCTTGCCCGAAGGTGTCTTTCGAGCCGATTCCCATACATTA
CTGTGCACCGGCCGGTTTTGCCATCCTGAAATGCAATAATAAAACGTTTAACGGCACGGGGCCTTGCACG
AACGTAAGCACTGTACAATGCACTCATGGGATAAGACCTGTGGTGTCTACTCAGCTCCTTCTGAACGGAT
CACTCGCCGAGGAGGAAGTAGTGATACGGTCAGTAAACTTTACCGACAACGCCAAGACTATCATAGTTCA
GCTTAACACGAGCGTCGAGATCAATTGCACTCGGCCCAATAATAATACTCGCAAAAGGATTCGCATCCAA
CGCGGGCCCGGTCGAGCGTTCGTGACGATTGGGAAGATAGGCAATATGCGCCAGGCGCATTGTAACATAT
CTCGCGCTAAGTGGAATAATACCTTGAAACAGATAGCTAGCAAGCTCCGAGAACAATTTGGGAACAATAA
AACTATAATATTTAAGCAATCTTCCGGGGGTGATCCTGAAATTGTCACTCACTCTTTTAATTGTGGCGGA
GAGTTCTTTTATTGCAACTCAACCCAGCTGTTCAATTCCACTTGGTTTAATAGCACGTGGTCAACAGAAG
GTTCTAACAACACAGAGGGCAGCGACACAATTACACTGCCATGTCGGATCAAACAAATCATCAACATGTG
GCAAAAGGTTGGCAAGGCGATGTATGCCCCGCCGATTTCAGGCCAGATAAGGTGCAGTTCTAATATCACG
GGCCTTTTGTTGACTAGAGACGGAGGGAACTCCAACAACGAGAGCGAAATTTTTCGACCTGGAGGGGGGG
ATATGCGCGATAACTGGAGGAGCGAGTTGTACAAATACAAAGTGGTCAAGATAGAGCCTCTCGGAGTAGC
GCCAACCAAAGCTAAACGCCGCGTTGTCCAGCGCGAGAAACGGGCCGTGGGCATAGGTGCTCTCTTTCTT
GGGTTCCTCGGGGCAGCCGGATCCACTATGGGTGCCGCGTCAATGACCTTGACGGTCCAGGCCAGACAAC
TCCTTAGTGGCATCGTCCAGCAGCAGAATAACCTTCTGCGGGCCATCGAAGCCCAACAGCACCTTCTCCA
GCTCACCGTTTGGGGGATAAAACAACTCCAAGCGCGCATACTTGCCGTAGAGCGATACCTCAAGGATCAA
CAATTGCTTGGTATCTGGGGCTGTTCAGGAAAACTTATCTGTACAACGGCAGTGCCATGGAACGCATCTT
GGAGTAACAAAAGCCTGGAGCAGATATGGAACCATACTACGTGGATGGAATGGGATAGGGAGATCAATAA
TTACACGAGCCTTATCCATTCTTTGATCGAGGAGAGTCAGAACCAGCAAGAGAAGAATGAGCAAGAATTG
CTGGAGTTGGATAAATGGGCTTCCCTCTGGAACTGGTTCAATATTACGAACTGGTTGTGGTACATTAAGC
TCTTCATTATGATCGTAGGGGGGCTGGTAGGCCTGCGGATTGTGTTTGCGGTACTTAGTATCGTGAATCG
AGTACGACAAGGGTATTCCCCGCTGTCTTTCCAGACACACTTGCCTACACCGAGGGGCCCAGACCGACCG
GAGGGTATCGAAGAAGAAGGGGGCGAGCGCGATAGGGACAGGAGTATCCGCCTTGTAAACGGCTCCTTGG
CCCTCATTTGGGACGATCTTAGATCACTTTGTCTCTTTTCCTATCATCGGCTTAGGGATTTGCTTCTGAT
CGTGACGAGGATCGTTGAGCTCTTGGGTAGGCGAGGCTGGGAGGCACTGAAGTATTGGTGGAACCTTCTC
CAATACTGGTCCCAAGAACTCAAGAACTCCGCTGTCAGCTTGTTGAACGCAACAGCCATTGCTGTCGCTG
AGGGAACAGACCGGGTGATCGAAGTAGTGCAAGGGGCTTGTCGAGCGATAAGGCACATTCCCCGACGCAT
TCGCCAAGGACTGGAGAGAATTCTGCTCTAGGCTAGCAGATCTTTTTCCCTCTGCCAAAAATTATGGGGA
CATCATGAAGCCCCTTGAGCATCTGACTTCTGGCTAATAAAGGAAATTTATTTTCATTGCAATAGTGTGT
TGGAATTTTTTGTGTCTCTCACTCGGAAGGACATATGGGAGGGCAAATCATTTAAAACATCAGAATGAGT
ATTTGGTTTAGAGTTTGGCAACATATGCCCATATGCTGGCTGCCATGAACAAAGGTTGGCTATAAAGAGG
TCATCAGTATATGAAACAGCCCCCTGCTGTCCATTCCTTATTCCATAGAAAAGCCTTGACTTGAGGTTAG
ATTTTTTTTATATTTTGTTTTGTGTTATTTTTTTCTTTAACATCCCTAAAATTTTCCTTACATGTTTTAC
TAGCCAGATTTTTCCTCCTCTCCTGACTACTCCCAGTCATAGCTGTCCCTCTTCTCTTATGAAGATCCCT
CGACCTGCAGCCCAAGCTTGGCGTAATCATGGTCATAGCTGTTTCCTGTGTGAAATTGTTATCCGCTCAC
AATTCCACACAACATACGAGCCGGAAGCATAAAGTGTAAAGCCTGGGGTGCCTAATGAGTGAGCTAACTC
ACATTAATTGCGTTGCGCTCACTGCCCGCTTTCCAGTCGGGAAACCTGTCGTGCCAGCGGATCCGCATCT
CAATTAGTCAGCAACCATAGTCCCGCCCCTAACTCCGCCCATCCCGCCCCTAACTCCGCCCAGTTCCGCC
CATTCTCCGCCCCATGGCTGACTAATTTTTTTTATTTATGCAGAGGCCGAGGCCGCCTCGGCCTCTGAGC
TATTCCAGAAGTAGTGAGGAGGCTTTTTTGGAGGCCTAGGCTTTTGCAAAAAGCTAACTTGTTTATTGCA
GCTTATAATGGTTACAAATAAAGCAATAGCATCACAAATTTCACAAATAAAGCATTTTTTTCACTGCATT
CTAGTTGTGGTTTGTCCAAACTCATCAATGTATCTTATCATGTCTGGATCCGCTGCATTAATGAATCGGC
CAACGCGCGGGGAGAGGCGGTTTGCGTATTGGGCGCTCTTCCGCTTCCTCGCTCACTGACTCGCTGCGCT
CGGTCGTTCGGCTGCGGCGAGCGGTATCAGCTCACTCAAAGGCGGTAATACGGTTATCCACAGAATCAGG
GGATAACGCAGGAAAGAACATGTGAGCAAAAGGCCAGCAAAAGGCCAGGAACCGTAAAAAGGCCGCGTTG
CTGGCGTTTTTCCATAGGCTCCGCCCCCCTGACGAGCATCACAAAAATCGACGCTCAAGTCAGAGGTGGC
GAAACCCGACAGGACTATAAAGATACCAGGCGTTTCCCCCTGGAAGCTCCCTCGTGCGCTCTCCTGTTCC
GACCCTGCCGCTTACCGGATACCTGTCCGCCTTTCTCCCTTCGGGAAGCGTGGCGCTTTCTCAATGCTCA
CGCTGTAGGTATCTCAGTTCGGTGTAGGTCGTTCGCTCCAAGCTGGGCTGTGTGCACGAACCCCCCGTTC
AGCCCGACCGCTGCGCCTTATCCGGTAACTATCGTCTTGAGTCCAACCCGGTAAGACACGACTTATCGCC
ACTGGCAGCAGCCACTGGTAACAGGATTAGCAGAGCGAGGTATGTAGGCGGTGCTACAGAGTTCTTGAAG
TGGTGGCCTAACTACGGCTACACTAGAAGGACAGTATTTGGTATCTGCGCTCTGCTGAAGCCAGTTACCT
TCGGAAAAAGAGTTGGTAGCTCTTGATCCGGCAAACAAACCACCGCTGGTAGCGGTGGTTTTTTTGTTTG
CAAGCAGCAGATTACGCGCAGAAAAAAAGGATCTCAAGAAGATCCTTTGATCTTTTCTACGGGGTCTGAC
GCTCAGTGGAACGAAAACTCACGTTAAGGGATTTTGGTCATGAGATTATCAAAAAGGATCTTCACCTAGA
TCCTTTTAAATTAAAAATGAAGTTTTAAATCAATCTAAAGTATATATGAGTAAACTTGGTCTGACAGTTA
CCAATGCTTAATCAGTGAGGCACCTATCTCAGCGATCTGTCTATTTCGTTCATCCATAGTTGCCTGACTC
CCCGTCGTGTAGATAACTACGATACGGGAGGGCTTACCATCTGGCCCCAGTGCTGCAATGATACCGCGAG
ACCCACGCTCACCGGCTCCAGATTTATCAGCAATAAACCAGCCAGCCGGAAGGGCCGAGCGCAGAAGTGG
TCCTGCAACTTTATCCGCCTCCATCCAGTCTATTAATTGTTGCCGGGAAGCTAGAGTAAGTAGTTCGCCA
GTTAATAGTTTGCGCAACGTTGTTGCCATTGCTACAGGCATCGTGGTGTCACGCTCGTCGTTTGGTATGG
CTTCATTCAGCTCCGGTTCCCAACGATCAAGGCGAGTTACATGATCCCCCATGTTGTGCAAAAAAGCGGT
TAGCTCCTTCGGTCCTCCGATCGTTGTCAGAAGTAAGTTGGCCGCAGTGTTATCACTCATGGTTATGGCA
GCACTGCATAATTCTCTTACTGTCATGCCATCCGTAAGATGCTTTTCTGTGACTGGTGAGTACTCAACCA
AGTCATTCTGAGAATAGTGTATGCGGCGACCGAGTTGCTCTTGCCCGGCGTCAATACGGGATAATACCGC
GCCACATAGCAGAACTTTAAAAGTGCTCATCATTGGAAAACGTTCTTCGGGGCGAAAACTCTCAAGGATC
TTACCGCTGTTGAGATCCAGTTCGATGTAACCCACTCGTGCACCCAACTGATCTTCAGCATCTTTTACTT
TCACCAGCGTTTCTGGGTGAGCAAAAACAGGAAGGCAAAATGCCGCAAAAAAGGGAATAAGGGCGACACG
GAAATGTTGAATACTCATACTCTTCCTTTTTCAATATTATTGAAGCATTTATCAGGGTTATTGTCTCATG
AGCGGATACATATTTGAATGTATTTAGAAAAATAAACAAATAGGGGTTCCGCGCACATTTCCCCGAAAAG
TGCCACCTG
Features (pLannotate 1.2.2; 16 found; start..end, strand, type, name):
      4..383     +  enhancer       CMV enhancer: human cytomegalovirus immediate early enhancer
    386..661     +  promoter       chicken β-actin promoter: No description available
    662..1670    +  intron         chimeric intron: chimera between introns from chicken β-actin and rabbit β-globin
   1731..4298    +  CDS            env: ENV_HV1H2 - Experimental evidence at protein level: Swiss-Prot protein existence level 1. [Transmembrane protein gp41]: Acts as a class I viral fusion protein. Under the current model, the protein has at least 3 conformational states: pre-fusion native state, pre-hairpin intermediate state, and post-fusion hairpin state. During fusion of viral and target intracellular membranes, the coiled coil regions (heptad repeats) assume a trimer-of-hairpins structure, positioning the fusion peptide in close proximity to the C-terminal region of the ectodomain. The formation of this structure appears to d
   4376..4431    +  polyA_signal   β-globin poly(A) signal: rabbit β-globin polyadenylation signal (Gil and Proudfoot, 1987)
   4816..4832    -  protein_bind   lac operator: The lac repressor binds to the lac operator to inhibit transcription in E. coli. This inhibition can be relieved by adding lactose or isopropyl-β-D-thiogalactopyranoside (IPTG). lac repressor encoded by lacI
   4840..4870    -  promoter       lac promoter: promoter for the E. coli lac operon
   4885..4906    -  protein_bind   CAP binding site: CAP binding activates transcription in the presence of cAMP. E. coli catabolite activator protein
   4919..4958    -  CDS            lacI (fragment): lac repressor; lacI; The lac repressor binds to the lac operator to inhibit transcription in E. coli. This inhibition can be relieved by adding lactose or isopropyl-β-D-thiogalactopyranoside (IPTG).
   4965..4987    +  promoter       SV40 promoter (fragment): SV40 enhancer and early promoter
   5011..5146    +  rep_origin     SV40 ori: SV40 origin of replication
   5166..5300    +  polyA_signal   SV40 poly(A) signal: SV40 polyadenylation signal
   5302..5356    -  CDS            lacI (fragment): lac repressor; lacI; The lac repressor binds to the lac operator to inhibit transcription in E. coli. This inhibition can be relieved by adding lactose or isopropyl-β-D-thiogalactopyranoside (IPTG).
   5539..6127    -  rep_origin     ori: high-copy-number ColE1/pMB1/pBR322/pUC origin of replication
   6298..7158    -  CDS            AmpR: β-lactamase; bla; confers resistance to ampicillin, carbenicillin, and related antibiotics
   7159..7263    -  promoter       AmpR promoter: bla
