>Addgene plasmid #171061 | pCAT001 | addgene full sequence | sequence record 337165 | Addgene NGS Result
GGTCGACATTGATTATTGACTAGTTATTAATAGTAATCAATTACGGGGTCATTAGTTCATAGCCCATATA
TGGAGTTCCGCGTTACATAACTTACGGTAAATGGCCCGCCTGGCTGACCGCCCAACGACCCCCGCCCATT
GACGTCAATAATGACGTATGTTCCCATAGTAACGCCAATAGGGACTTTCCATTGACGTCAATGGGTGGAG
TATTTACGGTAAACTGCCCACTTGGCAGTACATCAAGTGTATCATATGCCAAGTACGCCCCCTATTGACG
TCAATGACGGTAAATGGCCCGCCTGGCATTATGCCCAGTACATGACCTTATGGGACTTTCCTACTTGGCA
GTACATCTACGTATTAGTCATCGCTATTACCATGGTCGAGGTGAGCCCCACGTTCTGCTTCACTCTCCCC
ATCTCCCCCCCCTCCCCACCCCCAATTTTGTATTTATTTATTTTTTAATTATTTTGTGCAGCGATGGGGG
CGGGGGGGGGGGGGGNSGCGCGCCRGGSGGGGSGGGGSGGGGSGRGGGGSGGGGSGGGGSGAGGCGGAGA
GGTGCGGCGGCAGCCAATCAGAGCGGCGCGCTCCGAAAGTTTCCTTTTATGGCGAGGCGGCGGCGGCGGC
GGCCCTATAAAAAGCGAAGCGCGCGGCGGGCGGGAGTCGCTGCGCGCTGCCTTCGCCCCGTGCCCCGCTC
CGCCGCCGCCTCGCGCCGCCCGCCCCGGCTCTGACTGACCGCGTTACTCCCACAGGTGAGCGGGCGGGAC
GGCCCTTCTCCTCCGGGCTGTAATTAGCGCTTGGTTTAATGACGGCTTGTTTCTTTTCTGTGGCTGCGTG
AAAGCCTTGAGGGGCTCCGGGAGGGCCCTTTGTGCGGGGGGAGCGGCTCGGGGGGTGCGTGCGTGTGTGT
GTGCGTGGGGAGCGCCGCGTGCGGCTCCGCGCTGCCCGGCGGCTGTGAGCGCTGCGGGCGCGGCGCGGGG
CTTTGTGCGCTCCGCAGTGTGCGCGAGGGGAGCGCGGCCGGGGGCGGTGCCCCGCGGTGCGGGGGGGGCT
GCGAGGGGAACAAAGGCTGCGTGCGGGGTGTGTGCGTGGGGGGGTGAGCAGGGGGTGTGGGCGCGTCGGT
CGGGCTGCAACCCCCCCTGCACCCCCCTCCCCGAGTTGCTGAGCACGGCCCGGCTTCGGGTGCGGGGCTC
CGTACGGGGCGTGGCGCGGGGCTCGCCGTGCCGGGCGGGGGGTGGCGGCAGGTGGGGGTGCCGGGCGGGG
CGGGGCCGCCTCGGGCCGGGGAGGGCTCGGGGGAGGGGCGCGGCGGCCCCCGGAGCGCCGGCGGCTGTCG
AGGCGCGGCGAGCCGCAGCCATTGCCTTTTATGGTAATCGTGCGAGAGGGCGCAGGGACTTCCTTTGTCC
CAAATCTGTGCGGAGCCGAAATCTGGGAGGCGCCGCCGCACCCCCTCTAGCGGGCGCGGGGCGAAGCGGT
GCGGCGCCGGCAGGAAGGAAATGGGCGGGGAGGGCCTTCGTGCGTCGCCGCGCCGCCGTCCCCTTCTCCC
TCTCCAGCCTCGGGGCTGTCCGCGGGGGGACGGCTGCCTTCGGGGGGGACGGGGCAGGGCGGGGTTCGGC
TTCTGGCGTGTGACCGGCGGCTCTAGAGCCTCTGCTAACCATGTTCATGCCTTCTTCTTTTTCCTACAGC
TCCTGGGCAACGTGCTGGTTATTGTGCTGTCTCATCATTTTGGCAAAGAATTCGCCACCATGAGAGTCAA
GGAAAAGTACCAACACTTGTGGCGATGGGGGTGGAGGTGGGGAACCATGTTGTTGGGAATGTTGATGATC
TGCTCAGCAACAGAAAAGTTGTGGGTGACTGTTTATTATGGCGTGCCTGTATGGAAGGAAGCGACTACAA
CCCTTTTTTGCGCTTCCGATGCTAAAGCCTACGATACGGAAGTCCACAATGTTTGGGCCACGCACGCATG
CGTACCAACAGACCCGAACCCGCAGGAAGTCGTCCTCGTGAATGTGACGGAGAACTTTAATATGTGGAAG
AATGACATGGTTGAGCAGATGCACGAGGACATTATTTCACTTTGGGACCAGTCCCTTAAACCTTGCGTGA
AGCTTACACCACTGTGTGTCAGCCTCAAGTGCACTGACCTGAAAAATGACACAAATACCAACTCAAGCTC
TGGTCGCATGATCATGGAAAAAGGTGAGATTAAAAATTGTTCTTTTAATATAAGCACCTCCATTCGGGGA
AAGGTACAAAAAGAATACGCCTTTTTCTATAAACTTGACATCATCCCGATTGATAACGACACTACTAGTT
ATAAACTTACCTCCTGCAATACGAGCGTCATCACACAGGCTTGCCCGAAGGTGTCTTTCGAGCCGATTCC
CATACATTACTGTGCACCGGCCGGTTTTGCCATCCTGAAATGCAATAATAAAACGTTTAACGGCACGGGG
CCTTGCACGAACGTAAGCACTGTACAATGCACTCATGGGATAAGACCTGTGGTGTCTACTCAGCTCCTTC
TGAACGGATCACTCGCCGAGGAGGAAGTAGTGATACGGTCAGTAAACTTTACCGACAACGCCAAGACTAT
CATAGTTCAGCTTAACACGAGCGTCGAGATCAATTGCACTCGGCCCAATAATAATACTCGCAAAAGGATT
CGCATCCAACGCGGGCCCGGTCGAGCGTTCGTGACGATTGGGAAGATAGGCAATATGCGCCAGGCGCATT
GTAACATATCTCGCGCTAAGTGGAATAATACCTTGAAACAGATAGCTAGCAAGCTCCGAGAACAATTTGG
GAACAATAAAACTATAATATTTAAGCAATCTTCCGGGGGTGATCCTGAAATTGTCACTCACTCTTTTAAT
TGTGGCGGAGAGTTCTTTTATTGCAACTCAACCCAGCTGTTCAATTCCACTTGGTTTAATAGCACGTGGT
CAACAGAAGGTTCTAACAACACAGAGGGCAGCGACACAATTACACTGCCATGTCGGATCAAACAAATCAT
CAACATGTGGCAAAAGGTTGGCAAGGCGATGTATGCCCCGCCGATTTCAGGCCAGATAAGGTGCAGTTCT
AATATCACGGGCCTTTTGTTGACTAGAGACGGAGGGAACTCCAACAACGAGAGCGAAATTTTTCGACCTG
GAGGGGGGGATATGCGCGATAACTGGAGGAGCGAGTTGTACAAATACAAAGTGGTCAAGATAGAGCCTCT
CGGAGTAGCGCCAACCAAAGCTAAACGCCGCGTTGTCCAGCGCGAGAAACGGGCCGTGGGCATAGGTGCT
CTCTTTCTTGGGTTCCTCGGGGCAGCCGGATCCACTATGGGTGCCGCGTCAATGACCTTGACGGTCCAGG
CCAGACAACTCCTTAGTGGCATCGTCCAGCAGCAGAATAACCTTCTGCGGGCCATCGAAGCCCAACAGCA
CCTTCTCCAGCTCACCGTTTGGGGGATAAAACAACTCCAAGCGCGCATACTTGCCGTAGAGCGATACCTC
AAGGATCAACAATTGCTTGGTATCTGGGGCTGTTCAGGAAAACTTATCTGTACAACGGCAGTGCCATGGA
ACGCATCTTGGAGTAACAAAAGCCTGGAGCAGATATGGAACCATACTACGTGGATGGAATGGGATAGGGA
GATCAATAATTACACGAGCCTTATCCATTCTTTGATCGAGGAGAGTCAGAACCAGCAAGAGAAGAATGAG
CAAGAATTGCTGGAGTTGGATAAATGGGCTTCCCTCTGGAACTGGTTCAATATTACGAACTGGTTGTGGT
ACATTAAGCTCTTCATTATGATCGTAGGGGGGCTGGTAGGCCTGCGGATTGTGTTTGCGGTACTTAGTAT
CGTGAATCGAGTACGACAAGGGTATTCCCCGCTGTCTTTCCAGACACACTTGCCTACACCGAGGGGCCCA
GACCGACCGGAGGGTATCGAAGAAGAAGGGGGCGAGCGCGATAGGGACAGGAGTATCCGCCTTGTAAACG
GCTCCTTGGCCCTCATTTGGGACGATCTTAGATCACTTTGTCTCTTTTCCTATCATCGGCTTAGGGATTT
GCTTCTGATCGTGACGAGGATCGTTGAGCTCTTGGGTAGGCGAGGCTGGGAGGCACTGAAGTATTGGTGG
AACCTTCTCCAATACTGGTCCCAAGAACTCAAGAACTCCGCTGTCAGCTTGTTGAACGCAACAGCCATTG
CTGTCGCTGAGGGAACAGACCGGGTGATCGAAGTAGTGCAAGGGGCTTGTCGAGCGATAAGGCACATTCC
CCGACGCATTCGCCAAGGACTGGAGAGAATTCTGCTCTAGGCTAGCAGATCTTTTTCCCTCTGCCAAAAA
TTATGGGGACATCATGAAGCCCCTTGAGCATCTGACTTCTGGCTAATAAAGGAAATTTATTTTCATTGCA
ATAGTGTGTTGGAATTTTTTGTGTCTCTCACTCGGAAGGACATATGGGAGGGCAAATCATTTAAAACATC
AGAATGAGTATTTGGTTTAGAGTTTGGCAACATATGCCCATATGCTGGCTGCCATGAACAAAGGTTGGCT
ATAAAGAGGTCATCAGTATATGAAACAGCCCCCTGCTGTCCATTCCTTATTCCATAGAAAAGCCTTGACT
TGAGGTTAGATTTTTTTTATATTTTGTTTTGTGTTATTTTTTTCTTTAACATCCCTAAAATTTTCCTTAC
ATGTTTTACTAGCCAGATTTTTCCTCCTCTCCTGACTACTCCCAGTCATAGCTGTCCCTCTTCTCTTATG
GAGATCCCTCGACCTGCAGCCCAAGCTTGGCGTAATCATGGTCATAGCTGTTTCCTGTGTGAAATTGTTA
TCCGCTCACAATTCCACACAACATACGAGCCGGAAGCATAAAGTGTAAAGCCTGGGGTGCCTAATGAGTG
AGCTAACTCACATTAATTGCGTTGCGCTCACTGCCCGCTTTCCAGTCGGGAAACCTGTCGTGCCAGCGGA
TCCGCATCTCAATTAGTCAGCAACCATAGTCCCGCCCCTAACTCCGCCCATCCCGCCCCTAACTCCGCCC
AGTTCCGCCCATTCTCCGCCCCATGGCTGACTAATTTTTTTTATTTATGCAGAGGCCGAGGCCGCCTCGG
CCTCTGAGCTATTCCAGAAGTAGTGAGGAGGCTTTTTTGGAGGCCTAGGCTTTTGCAAAAAGCTAACTTG
TTTATTGCAGCTTATAATGGTTACAAATAAAGCAATAGCATCACAAATTTCACAAATAAAGCATTTTTTT
CACTGCATTCTAGTTGTGGTTTGTCCAAACTCATCAATGTATCTTATCATGTCTGGATCCGCTGCATTAA
TGAATCGGCCAACGCGCGGGGAGAGGCGGTTTGCGTATTGGGCGCTCTTCCGCTTCCTCGCTCACTGACT
CGCTGCGCTCGGTCGTTCGGCTGCGGCGAGCGGTATCAGCTCACTCAAAGGCGGTAATACGGTTATCCAC
AGAATCAGGGGATAACGCAGGAAAGAACATGTGAGCAAAAGGCCAGCAAAAGGCCAGGAACCGTAAAAAG
GCCGCGTTGCTGGCGTTTTTCCATAGGCTCCGCCCCCCTGACGAGCATCACAAAAATCGACGCTCAAGTC
AGAGGTGGCGAAACCCGACAGGACTATAAAGATACCAGGCGTTTCCCCCTGGAAGCTCCCTCGTGCGCTC
TCCTGTTCCGACCCTGCCGCTTACCGGATACCTGTCCGCCTTTCTCCCTTCGGGAAGCGTGGCGCTTTCT
CATAGCTCACGCTGTAGGTATCTCAGTTCGGTGTAGGTCGTTCGCTCCAAGCTGGGCTGTGTGCACGAAC
CCCCCGTTCAGCCCGACCGCTGCGCCTTATCCGGTAACTATCGTCTTGAGTCCAACCCGGTAAGACACGA
CTTATCGCCACTGGCAGCAGCCACTGGTAACAGGATTAGCAGAGCGAGGTATGTAGGCGGTGCTACAGAG
TTCTTGAAGTGGTGGCCTAACTACGGCTACACTAGAAGAACAGTATTTGGTATCTGCGCTCTGCTGAAGC
CAGTTACCTTCGGAAAAAGAGTTGGTAGCTCTTGATCCGGCAAACAAACCACCGCTGGTAGCGGTGGTTT
TTTTGTTTGCAAGCAGCAGATTACGCGCAGAAAAAAAGGATCTCAAGAAGATCCTTTGATCTTTTCTACG
GGGTCTGACGCTCAGTGGAACGAAAACTCACGTTAAGGGATTTTGGTCATGAGATTATCAAAAAGGATCT
TCACCTAGATCCTTTTAAATTAAAAATGAAGTTTTAAATCAATCTAAAGTATATATGAGTAAACTTGGTC
TGACAGTTACCAATGCTTAATCAGTGAGGCACCTATCTCAGCGATCTGTCTATTTCGTTCATCCATAGTT
GCCTGACTCCCCGTCGTGTAGATAACTACGATACGGGAGGGCTTACCATCTGGCCCCAGTGCTGCAATGA
TACCGCGAGACCCACGCTCACCGGCTCCAGATTTATCAGCAATAAACCAGCCAGCCGGAAGGGCCGAGCG
CAGAAGTGGTCCTGCAACTTTATCCGCCTCCATCCAGTCTATTAATTGTTGCCGGGAAGCTAGAGTAAGT
AGTTCGCCAGTTAATAGTTTGCGCAACGTTGTTGCCATTGCTACAGGCATCGTGGTGTCACGCTCGTCGT
TTGGTATGGCTTCATTCAGCTCCGGTTCCCAACGATCAAGGCGAGTTACATGATCCCCCATGTTGTGCAA
AAAAGCGGTTAGCTCCTTCGGTCCTCCGATCGTTGTCAGAAGTAAGTTGGCCGCAGTGTTATCACTCATG
GTTATGGCAGCACTGCATAATTCTCTTACTGTCATGCCATCCGTAAGATGCTTTTCTGTGACTGGTGAGT
ACTCAACCAAGTCATTCTGAGAATAGTGTATGCGGCGACCGAGTTGCTCTTGCCCGGCGTCAATACGGGA
TAATACCGCGCCACATAGCAGAACTTTAAAAGTGCTCATCATTGGAAAACGTTCTTCGGGGCGAAAACTC
TCAAGGATCTTACCGCTGTTGAGATCCAGTTCGATGTAACCCACTCGTGCACCCAACTGATCTTCAGCAT
CTTTTACTTTCACCAGCGTTTCTGGGTGAGCAAAAACAGGAAGGCAAAATGCCGCAAAAAAGGGAATAAG
GGCGACACGGAAATGTTGAATACTCATACTCTTCCTTTTTCAATATTATTGAAGCATTTATCAGGGTTAT
TGTCTCATGAGCGGATACATATTTGAATGTATTTAGAAAAATAAACAAATAGGGGTTCCGCGCACATTTC
CCCGAAAAGTGCCACCTG
Features (pLannotate 1.2.2; 16 found; start..end, strand, type, name):
      5..384     +  enhancer       CMV enhancer: human cytomegalovirus immediate early enhancer
    386..662     +  promoter       chicken β-actin promoter: No description available
    663..1679    +  intron         chimeric intron: chimera between introns from chicken β-actin and rabbit β-globin
   1740..4307    +  CDS            env: ENV_HV1H2 - Experimental evidence at protein level: Swiss-Prot protein existence level 1. [Transmembrane protein gp41]: Acts as a class I viral fusion protein. Under the current model, the protein has at least 3 conformational states: pre-fusion native state, pre-hairpin intermediate state, and post-fusion hairpin state. During fusion of viral and target intracellular membranes, the coiled coil regions (heptad repeats) assume a trimer-of-hairpins structure, positioning the fusion peptide in close proximity to the C-terminal region of the ectodomain. The formation of this structure appears to d
   4385..4440    +  polyA_signal   β-globin poly(A) signal: rabbit β-globin polyadenylation signal (Gil and Proudfoot, 1987)
   4825..4841    -  protein_bind   lac operator: The lac repressor binds to the lac operator to inhibit transcription in E. coli. This inhibition can be relieved by adding lactose or isopropyl-β-D-thiogalactopyranoside (IPTG). lac repressor encoded by lacI
   4849..4879    -  promoter       lac promoter: promoter for the E. coli lac operon
   4894..4915    -  protein_bind   CAP binding site: CAP binding activates transcription in the presence of cAMP. E. coli catabolite activator protein
   4928..4967    -  CDS            lacI (fragment): lac repressor; lacI; The lac repressor binds to the lac operator to inhibit transcription in E. coli. This inhibition can be relieved by adding lactose or isopropyl-β-D-thiogalactopyranoside (IPTG).
   4974..4996    +  promoter       SV40 promoter (fragment): SV40 enhancer and early promoter
   5020..5155    +  rep_origin     SV40 ori: SV40 origin of replication
   5175..5309    +  polyA_signal   SV40 poly(A) signal: SV40 polyadenylation signal
   5311..5365    -  CDS            lacI (fragment): lac repressor; lacI; The lac repressor binds to the lac operator to inhibit transcription in E. coli. This inhibition can be relieved by adding lactose or isopropyl-β-D-thiogalactopyranoside (IPTG).
   5548..6136    -  rep_origin     ori: high-copy-number ColE1/pMB1/pBR322/pUC origin of replication
   6307..7167    -  CDS            AmpR: β-lactamase; bla; confers resistance to ampicillin, carbenicillin, and related antibiotics
   7168..7272    -  promoter       AmpR promoter: bla
