[The description below was written by a language model from this plasmid's Addgene catalogue record and pLannotate feature annotations shown in this document.]
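Description:
pCAT001 is a mammalian expression plasmid built on the pCAGGS backbone that drives production of the HIV-1 envelope glycoprotein (Env). It is about 7.3 kb in total, with an insert of roughly 2.6 kb placed by Gibson assembly. In bacteria it is maintained through a high-copy ColE1/pUC-type origin and selected with ampicillin via the β-lactamase gene and its native promoter. Remnants of the lac promoter/operator region, short lacI fragments, an SV40 origin with a partial SV40 promoter, and an SV40 polyadenylation signal are also annotated; these are carried over from the backbone and are not part of the expression cassette, although the SV40 origin can support episomal replication in cells that supply large T antigen.

The payload is a single transcription unit. The CAG promoter, composed of the CMV immediate-early enhancer, the chicken β-actin promoter and a chimeric β-actin/β-globin intron, gives strong constitutive expression of the env open reading frame, which the annotation matches most closely to the HXB2-type reference Env protein. Transcripts are terminated by the rabbit β-globin poly(A) signal. No tags, reporters or mammalian selection markers are annotated. Although it is catalogued under the lentiviral type, the plasmid has no LTRs or packaging signal, so it serves as an envelope helper plasmid rather than a transfer vector: co-transfected with packaging components, it supplies Env to pseudotype particles. Given Env's tropism for CD4-bearing cells and the associated publication on targeted delivery of Cas9 and transgenes to immune cells, that is its likely use. The depositor and sequencing-derived records differ by only a few nucleotides, mainly within the intron, and share an identical feature layout.
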