Addgene plasmid #171061: pCAT001
Purpose: Plasmid for expressing HIV-1 envelope glycoprotein
Depositing lab: Jennifer Doudna. Depositing organization: University of California, Berkeley. Publication: Targeted delivery of CRISPR-Cas9 and transgenes enables complex immune cell engineering. Hamilton JR, Tsuchida CA, Nguyen DN, Shy BR, McGarrigle ER, Sandoval Espinoza CR, Carr D, Blaeschke F, Marson A, Doudna JA. Cell Rep. 2021 Jun 1;35(9):109207. doi: 10.1016/j.celrep.2021.109207. PubMed 34077734.
Backbone
  Vector backbone: pCAGGS
  Backbone size w/o insert (bp): 4718
  Total vector size (bp): 7289
  Vector type: Mammalian Expression, Lentiviral
Growth in bacteria
  Bacterial resistance: Ampicillin, 100 μg/mL
  Growth temperature: 37°C
  Growth strain: NEB Stable
  Copy number: High Copy
Gene/Insert
  Gene/Insert name: HIV-1 Env
  Insert size (bp): 2571
  Promoter: CAG
  Cloning method: Gibson Cloning
  Sequencing primers: 5′ TTCGGCTTCTGGCGTGTGAC; 3′ TCATGGCAGCCAGCATATGG
Terms and licenses: Academic/Nonprofit Terms; Industry Terms: Not Available to Industry
How to cite: pCAT001 was a gift from Jennifer Doudna (Addgene plasmid # 171061 ; http://n2t.net/addgene:171061 ; RRID:Addgene_171061)
